Addgene plasmid #35085: BRCA1-(758-1057)
Depositing lab: Cheryl Arrowsmith. Depositing organization: University Health Network. Publication: Characterization of segments from the central region of BRCA1: an intrinsically disordered scaffold for multiple protein-protein and protein-DNA interactions?. Mark WY, Liao JC, Lu Y, Ayed A, Laister R, Szymczyna B, Chakrabartty A, Arrowsmith CH. J Mol Biol. 2005 Jan 14;345(2):275-87. 10.1016/j.jmb.2004.10.045 PubMed 15571721.
Backbone
  Vector backbone: pET15b
  Backbone manufacturer: Novagen
  Backbone size w/o insert (bp): 5700
  Vector type: Bacterial Expression
Growth in bacteria
  Bacterial resistance: Ampicillin, 100 μg/mL
  Growth temperature: 37°C
  Growth strain: DH5alpha
  Copy number: High Copy
Gene/Insert
  Gene/Insert name: BRCA1
  Species: H. sapiens (human)
  Insert size (bp): 897
  Mutation: Contains aa 758-1057
  Entrez Gene: BRCA1 (a.k.a. BRCAI, BRCC1, BROVCA1, FANCS, IRIS, PNCA4, PPP1R53, PSCP, RNF53)
  Promoter: T7
  Tag / fusion protein: His (N terminal on backbone)
  Cloning method: Restriction Enzyme; 5′ cloning site NdeI (not destroyed); 3′ cloning site BamHI (not destroyed)
  Sequencing primers: 5′ T7; 3′ T7-term
Terms and licenses: Academic/Nonprofit Terms; Industry Terms: Not Available to Industry
Depositor comments: Protein expression in BL21DE3-Gold. Induce culture at OD600=0.8 with 0.5mM IPTG, 37oC for 3 hours.
How to cite: BRCA1-(758-1057) was a gift from Cheryl Arrowsmith (Addgene plasmid # 35085 ; http://n2t.net/addgene:35085 ; RRID:Addgene_35085)
