[The description below was written by a language model from this plasmid's Addgene catalogue record.]
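Description:
BRCA1-(758-1057) is a bacterial expression plasmid built on the Novagen pET15b backbone (about 5.7 kb without insert) that carries an 897 bp fragment of human BRCA1 encoding amino acids 758 to 1057, a segment from the central region of the protein. The fragment was inserted by restriction cloning between the NdeI and BamHI sites, both of which remain intact, placing it in frame behind the N-terminal His tag supplied by the backbone. The plasmid confers ampicillin resistance, is recorded as high copy, and is propagated in a standard cloning strain such as DH5alpha.

Expression is driven by the T7 promoter, so protein production requires a host that supplies T7 RNA polymerase. The depositor notes use of a BL21(DE3)-derived strain with IPTG induction, in which the inducer switches on the chromosomal polymerase gene and thereby transcription of the insert. The His tag allows the recombinant fragment to be recovered by immobilised metal affinity chromatography. The T7 promoter and T7 terminator primer sites flanking the insert can be used for sequence verification.

According to the associated publication, the construct belongs to a study characterising segments from the central region of BRCA1, which examined that region as an intrinsically disordered scaffold for multiple protein-protein and protein-DNA interactions. It is therefore suited to producing this isolated BRCA1 segment in E. coli for purification and for biophysical, structural or binding studies. No feature table accompanies the record, so details of other backbone elements are not documented here beyond what the catalogue fields state.
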