>Addgene plasmid #35085 | BRCA1-(758-1057) | addgene partial sequence | sequence record 45013 | T7 5'-TAATACGACTCACTATAGGG-3'
AAGGAGATATACCATGGGCAGCAGCCATCATCATCATCATCACAGCAGCGGCCTGGTGCCGCGCGGCAGC
CATATGTTGCAAACTGAAAGATCTGTAGAGAGTAGCAGTATTTCATTGGTACCTGGTACTGATTATGGCA
CTCAGGAAAGTATCTCGTTACTGGAAGTTAGCACTCTAGGGAAGGCAAAAACAGAACCAAATAAATGTGT
GAGTCAGTGTGCAGCATTTGAAAACCCCAAGGGACTAACTCATGGTTGTTCCAAAGATAATAGAAATGAC
ACAGAAGGCTTTAAGTATCCATTGGGACATGAAGTTAACCACAGTCGGGAAACAAGCATAGAAATGGAAG
AAAGTGAACTTGATGCTCAGTATTTGCAGAATACATTCAAGGTTTCAAAGCGCCAGTCATTTGCTCCGTT
TTCAAATCCAGGAAATGCAGAAGAGGAATGTGCAACATTCTCTGCCCACTCTGGGTCCTTAAAGAAACAA
AGTCCAAAAGTCACTTTTGAATGTGAACAAAAGGAAGAAAATCAAGGAAAGAATGAGTCTAATATCAAGC
CTGTACAGACAGTTAATATCACTGCAGGCTTTCCTGTGGTTGGTCAGAAAGATAAGCCAGTTGATAATGC
CAAATGTAGTATCAAAGGAGGCTCTAGGTTTTGTCTATCATCTCAGTTCAGAGGCAACGAAACTGGACTC
ATTACTCCAAATAAACATGGACTTTTACAAAACCCATATCGTATACCACCACTTTTTCCCATCAAGTCAT
TTGTTAAAACTAAATGTAAGAAAAATCTGCTAGAGGAAAACTTTGAGGAACATTCAATGTCA
