>Addgene plasmid #35085 | BRCA1-(758-1057) | addgene partial sequence | sequence record 45109 | T7-term
CAGCCGGATCCTTAACTGGAGCCCACTTCATTAGTACTGGAACCTACTTCATTAATATTGCTTGAGCTGG
CTTCTTTAAAAACATTTTCTCTAATGTTATTACGGCTAATTGTGCTCACTGTACTTGGAATGTTCTCATT
TCCCATTTCTCTTTCAGGTGACATTGAATGTTCCTCAAAGTTTTCCTCTAGCAGATTTTTCTTACATTTA
GTTTTAACAAATGACTTGATGGGAAAAAGTGGTGGTATACGATATGGGTTTTGTAAAAGTCCATGTTTAT
TTGGAGTAATGAGTCCAGTTTCGTTGCCTCTGAACTGAGATGATAGACAAAACCTAGAGCCTCCTTTGAT
ACTACATTTGGCATTATCAACTGGCTTATCTTTCTGACCAACCACAGGAAAGCCTGCAGTGATATTAACT
GTCTGTACAGGCTTGATATTAGACTCATTCTTTCCTTGATTTTCTTCCTTTTGTTCACATTCAAAAGTGA
CTTTTGGACTTTGTTTCTTTAAGGACCCAGAGTGGGCAGAGAATGTTGCACATTCCTCTTCTGCATTTCC
TGGATTTGAAAACGGAGCAAATGACTGGCGCTTTGAAACCTTGAATGTATTCTGCAAATACTGAGCATCA
AGTTCACTTTCTTCCATTTCTATGCTTGTTTCCCGACTGTGGTTAACTTCATGTCCCAATGGATACTTAA
AGCCTTCTGTGTCATTTCTATTATCTTTGGAACAACCATGAATTAGTCCCTTGGGGTTTTCAAATGCTGC
ACACTGACTCACACATTTATTTGGTTCTGTTTTTGCCTTCCCTAGAGTGCTAACTTCCAGTAACGAGATA
CTTTCCTGAGTGCCATAATCAGTACCAGGTACCAATGAAATACTGCTACTCTCTACAGATCTTT
